>Addgene plasmid #130791 | pMSCVbsd-PPARD-T423A-T427D | addgene full sequence | sequence record 255063 | Addgene NGS Result
AATGAAAGACCCCACCTGTAGGTTTGGCAAGCTAGCTTAAGTAACGCCATTTTGCAAGGCATGGAAAATA
CATAACTGAGAATAGAGAAGTTCAGATCAAGGTTAGGAACAGAGAGACAGCAGAATATGGGCCAAACAGG
ATATCTGTGGTAAGCAGTTCCTGCCCCGGCTCAGGGCCAAGAACAGATGGTCCCCAGATGCGGTCCCGCC
CTCAGCAGTTTCTAGAGAACCATCAGATGTTTCCAGGGTGCCCCAAGGACCTGAAATGACCCTGTGCCTT
ATTTGAACTAACCAATCAGTTCGCTTCTCGCTTCTGTTCGCGCGCTTCTGCTCCCCGAGCTCAATAAAAG
AGCCCACAACCCCTCACTCGGCGCGCCAGTCCTCCGATAGACTGCGTCGCCCGGGTACCCGTATTCCCAA
TAAAGCCTCTTGCTGTTTGCATCCGAATCGTGGACTCGCTGATCCTTGGGAGGGTCTCCTCAGATTGATT
GACTGCCCACCTCGGGGGTCTTTCATTTGGAGGTTCCACCGAGATTTGGAGACCCCTGCCCAGGGACCAC
CGACCCCCCCGCCGGGAGGTAAGCTGGCCAGCGGTCGTTTCGTGTCTGTCTCTGTCTTTGTGCGTGTTTG
TGCCGGCATCTAATGTTTGCGCCTGCGTCTGTACTAGTTAGCTAACTAGCTCTGTATCTGGCGGACCCGT
GGTGGAACTGACGAGTTCTGAACACCCGGCCGCAACCCTGGGAGACGTCCCAGGGACTTTGGGGGCCGTT
TTTGTGGCCCGACCTGAGGAAGGGAGTCGATGTGGAATCCGACCCCGTCAGGATATGTGGTTCTGGTAGG
AGACGAGAACCTAAAACAGTTCCCGCCTCCGTCTGAATTTTTGCTTTCGGTTTGGAACCGAAGCCGCGCG
TCTTGTCTGCTGCAGCGCTGCAGCATCGTTCTGTGTTGTCTCTGTCTGACTGTGTTTCTGTATTTGTCTG
AAAATTAGGGCCAGACTGTTACCACTCCCTTAAGTTTGACCTTAGGTCACTGGAAAGATGTCGAGCGGAT
CGCTCACAACCAGTCGGTAGATGTCAAGAAGAGACGTTGGGTTACCTTCTGCTCTGCAGAATGGCCAACC
TTTAACGTCGGATGGCCGCGAGACGGCACCTTTAACCGAGACCTCATCACCCAGGTTAAGATCAAGGTCT
TTTCACCTGGCCCGCATGGACACCCAGACCAGGTCCCCTACATCGTGACCTGGGAAGCCTTGGCTTTTGA
CCCCCCTCCCTGGGTCAAGCCCTTTGTACACCCTAAGCCTCCGCCTCCTCTTCCTCCATCCGCCCCGTCT
CTCCCCCTTGAACCTCCTCGTTCGACCCCGCCTCGATCCTCCCTTTATCCAGCCCTCACTCCTTCTCTAG
GCGCCGGAATTAGATCCACTAGTAACGGCCGCCAGTGTGCTGGAATTCGCCCTTAGGTGTGGCGCCGAGG
GGAGATCAGCCATGGAGCAGCCACAGGAGGAAGCCCCTGAGGTCCGGGAAGAGGAGGAGAAAGAGGAAGT
GGCAGAGGCAGAAGGAGCCCCAGAGCTCAATGGGGGACCACAGCATGCACTTCCTTCCAGCAGCTACACA
GACCTCTCCCGGAGCTCCTCGCCACCCTCACTGCTGGACCAACTGCAGATGGGCTGTGACGGGGCCTCAT
GCGGCAGCCTCAACATGGAGTGCCGGGTGTGCGGGGACAAGGCATCGGGCTTCCACTACGGTGTTCATGC
ATGTGAGGGGTGCAAGGGCTTCTTCCGTCGTACGATCCGCATGAAGCTGGAGTACGAGAAGTGTGAGCGC
AGCTGCAAGATTCAGAAGAAGAACCGCAACAAGTGCCAGTACTGCCGCTTCCAGAAGTGCCTGGCACTGG
GCATGTCACACAACGCTATCCGTTTTGGTCGGATGCCGGAGGCTGAGAAGAGGAAGCTGGTGGCAGGGCT
GACTGCAAACGAGGGGAGCCAGTACAACCCACAGGTGGCCGACCTGAAGGCCTTCTCCAAGCACATCTAC
AATGCCTACCTGAAAAACTTCAACATGACCAAAAAGAAGGCCCGCAGCATCCTCACCGGCAAAGCCAGCC
ACACGGCGCCCTTTGTGATCCACGACATCGAGACATTGTGGCAGGCAGAGAAGGGGCTGGTGTGGAAGCA
GTTGGTGAATGGCCTGCCTCCCTACAAGGAGATCAGCGTGCACGTCTTCTACCGCTGCCAGTGCACCACA
GTGGAGACCGTGCGGGAGCTCACTGAGTTCGCCAAGAGCATCCCCAGCTTCAGCAGCCTCTTCCTCAACG
ACCAGGTTACCCTTCTCAAGTATGGCGTGCACGAGGCCATCTTCGCCATGCTGGCCTCTATCGTCAACAA
GGACGGGCTGCTGGTAGCCAACGGCAGTGGCTTTGTCACCCGTGAGTTCCTGCGCAGCCTCCGCAAACCC
TTCAGTGATATCATTGAGCCTAAGTTTGAATTTGCTGTCAAGTTCAACGCCCTGGAACTTGATGACAGTG
ACCTGGCCCTATTCATTGCGGCCATCATTCTGTGTGGAGACCGGCCAGGCCTCATGAACGTTCCACGGGT
GGAGGCTATCCAGGACACCATCCTGCGTGCCCTCGAATTCCACCTGCAGGCCAACCACCCTGATGCCCAG
TACCTCTTCCCCAAGCTGCTGCAGAAGATGGCTGACCTGCGGCAACTGGTCACCGAGCACGCCCAGATGA
TGCAGCGGATCAAGAAGGCCGAAACCGAGGACTCGCTGCACCCTCTGCTCCAGGAGATCTACAAGGACAT
GTACTAACGGCGGCACCCAGGCCTCCCTGCAGACTCCAATGGGGCCAGCACTGGAGGGGCCCACCCACAT
GACTTTTCCATTGACCAGCTCTCAAGGGCGAATTCTGCAGATATCCATCACACTGGCGGCCGCTCGAGGT
TAACGAATTCTACCGGGTAGGGGAGGCGCTTTTCCCAAGGCAGTCTGGAGCATGCGCTTTAGCAGCCCCG
CTGGGCACTTGGCGCTACACAAGTGGCCTCTGGCCTCGCACACATTCCACATCCACCGGTAGGCGCCAAC
CGGCTCCGTTCTTTGGTGGCCCCTTCGCGCCACCTTCTACTCCTCCCCTAGTCAGGAAGTTCCCCCCCGC
CCCGCAGCTCGCGTCGTGCAGGACGTGACAAATGGAAGTAGCACGTCTCACTAGTCTCGTGCAGATGGAC
AGCACCGCTGAGCAATGGAAGCGGGTAGGCCTTTGGGGCAGCGGCCAATAGCAGCTTTGCTCCTTCGCTT
TCTGGGCTCAGGGGCGGGGCGGGCGCCCGAAGGTCCTCCGGAGGCCCGGCATTCTGCACGCTTCAAAAGC
GCACGTCTGCCGCGCTGTTCTCCTCTTCCTCATCTCCGGGCCTTTCGACCTGCAGCCCAAGCTTACCATG
GCCAAGCCTTTGTCTCAAGAAGAATCCACCCTCATTGAAAGAGCAACGGCTACAATCAACAGCATCCCCA
TCTCTGAAGACTACAGCGTCGCCAGCGCAGCTCTCTCTAGCGACGGCCGCATCTTCACTGGTGTCAATGT
ATATCATTTTACTGGGGGACCTTGTGCAGAACTCGTGGTGCTGGGCACTGCTGCTGCTGCGGCAGCTGGC
AACCTGACTTGTATCGTCGCGATCGGAAATGAGAACAGGGGCATCTTGAGCCCCTGCGGACGGTGCCGAC
AGGTGCTTCTCGATCTGCATCCTGGGATCAAAGCCATAGTGAAGGACAGTGATGGACAGCCGACGGCAGT
TGGGATTCGTGAATTGCTGCCCTCTGGTTATGTGTGGGAGGGCTAATCGATAAAATAAAAGATTTTATTT
AGTCTCCAGAAAAAGGGGGGAATGAAAGACCCCACCTGTAGGTTTGGCAAGCTAGAGAACCATCAGATGT
TTCCAGGGTGCCCCAAGGACCTGAAATGACCCTGTGCCTTATTTGAACTAACCAATCAGTTCGCTTCTCG
CTTCTGTTCGCGCGCTTCTGCTCCCCGAGCTCAATAAAAGAGCCCACAACCCCTCACTCGGCGCGCCAGT
CCTCCGATAGACTGCGTCGCCCGGGTACCCGTGTATCCAATAAACCCTCTTGCAGTTGCATCCGACTTGT
GGTCTCGCTGTTCCTTGGGAGGGTCTCCTCTGAGTGATTGACTACCCGTCAGCGGGGGTCTTTCATGGGT
AACAGTTTCTTGAAGTTGGAGAACAACATTCTGAGGGTAGGAGTCGAATATTAAGTAATCCTGACTCAAT
TAGCCACTGTTTTGAATCCACATACTCCAATACTCCTGAAATAGTTCATTATGGACAGCGCAGAAAGAGC
TGGGGAGAATTGTGAAATTGTTATCCGCTCACAATTCCACACAACATACGAGCCGGAAGCATAAAGTGTA
AAGCCTGGGGTGCCTAATGAGTGAGCTAACTCACATTAATTGCGTTGCGCTCACTGCCCGCTTTCCAGTC
GGGAAACCTGTCGTGCCAGCTGCATTAATGAATCGGCCAACGCGCGGGGAGAGGCGGTTTGCGTATTGGG
CGCTCTTCCGCTTCCTCGCTCACTGACTCGCTGCGCTCGGTCGTTCGGCTGCGGCGAGCGGTATCAGCTC
ACTCAAAGGCGGTAATACGGTTATCCACAGAATCAGGGGATAACGCAGGAAAGAACATGTGAGCAAAAGG
CCAGCAAAAGGCCAGGAACCGTAAAAAGGCCGCGTTGCTGGCGTTTTTCCATAGGCTCCGCCCCCCTGAC
GAGCATCACAAAAATCGACGCTCAAGTCAGAGGTGGCGAAACCCGACAGGACTATAAAGATACCAGGCGT
TTCCCCCTGGAAGCTCCCTCGTGCGCTCTCCTGTTCCGACCCTGCCGCTTACCGGATACCTGTCCGCCTT
TCTCCCTTCGGGAAGCGTGGCGCTTTCTCATAGCTCACGCTGTAGGTATCTCAGTTCGGTGTAGGTCGTT
CGCTCCAAGCTGGGCTGTGTGCACGAACCCCCCGTTCAGCCCGACCGCTGCGCCTTATCCGGTAACTATC
GTCTTGAGTCCAACCCGGTAAGACACGACTTATCGCCACTGGCAGCAGCCACTGGTAACAGGATTAGCAG
AGCGAGGTATGTAGGCGGTGCTACAGAGTTCTTGAAGTGGTGGCCTAACTACGGCTACACTAGAAGAACA
GTATTTGGTATCTGCGCTCTGCTGAAGCCAGTTACCTTCGGAAAAAGAGTTGGTAGCTCTTGATCCGGCA
AACAAACCACCGCTGGTAGCGGTGGTTTTTTTGTTTGCAAGCAGCAGATTACGCGCAGAAAAAAAGGATC
TCAAGAAGATCCTTTGATCTTTTCTACGGGGTCTGACGCTCAGTGGAACGAAAACTCACGTTAAGGGATT
TTGGTCATGAGATTATCAAAAAGGATCTTCACCTAGATCCTTTTAAATTAAAAATGAAGTTTTAAATCAA
TCTAAAGTATATATGAGTAAACTTGGTCTGACAGTTACCAATGCTTAATCAGTGAGGCACCTATCTCAGC
GATCTGTCTATTTCGTTCATCCATAGTTGCCTGACTCCCCGTCGTGTAGATAACTACGATACGGGAGGGC
TTACCATCTGGCCCCAGTGCTGCAATGATACCGCGAGACCCACGCTCACCGGCTCCAGATTTATCAGCAA
TAAACCAGCCAGCCGGAAGGGCCGAGCGCAGAAGTGGTCCTGCAACTTTATCCGCCTCCATCCAGTCTAT
TAATTGTTGCCGGGAAGCTAGAGTAAGTAGTTCGCCAGTTAATAGTTTGCGCAACGTTGTTGCCATTGCT
ACAGGCATCGTGGTGTCACGCTCGTCGTTTGGTATGGCTTCATTCAGCTCCGGTTCCCAACGATCAAGGC
GAGTTACATGATCCCCCATGTTGTGCAAAAAAGCGGTTAGCTCCTTCGGTCCTCCGATCGTTGTCAGAAG
TAAGTTGGCCGCAGTGTTATCACTCATGGTTATGGCAGCACTGCATAATTCTCTTACTGTCATGCCATCC
GTAAGATGCTTTTCTGTGACTGGTGAGTACTCAACCAAGTCATTCTGAGAATAGTGTATGCGGCGACCGA
GTTGCTCTTGCCCGGCGTCAATACGGGATAATACCGCGCCACATAGCAGAACTTTAAAAGTGCTCATCAT
TGGAAAACGTTCTTCGGGGCGAAAACTCTCAAGGATCTTACCGCTGTTGAGATCCAGTTCGATGTAACCC
ACTCGTGCACCCAACTGATCTTCAGCATCTTTTACTTTCACCAGCGTTTCTGGGTGAGCAAAAACAGGAA
GGCAAAATGCCGCAAAAAAGGGAATAAGGGCGACACGGAAATGTTGAATACTCATACTCTTCCTTTTTCA
ATATTATTGAAGCATTTATCAGGGTTATTGTCTCATGAGCGGATACATATTTGAATGTATTTAGAAAAAT
AAACAAATAGGGGTTCCGCGCACATTTCCCCGAAAAGTGCCACCTGACGTCTAAGAAACCATTATTATCA
TGACATTAACCTATAAAAATAGGCGTATCACGAGGCCCTTTCGTCTCGCGCGTTTCGGTGATGACGGTGA
AAACCTCTGACACATGCAGCTCCCGGAGACGGTCACAGCTTGTCTGTAAGCGGATGCCGGGAGCAGACAA
GCCCGTCAGGGCGCGTCAGCGGGTGTTGGCGGGTGTCGGGGCTGGCTTAACTATGCGGCATCAGAGCAGA
TTGTACTGAGAGTGCACCATATGCGGTGTGAAATACCGCACAGATGCGTAAGGAGAAAATACCGCATCAG
GCGCCATTCGCCATTCAGGCTGCGCAACTGTTGGGAAGGGCGATCGGTGCGGGCCTCTTCGCTATTACGC
CAGCTGGCGAAAGGGGGATGTGCTGCAAGGCGATTAAGTTGGGTAACGCCAGGGTTTTCCCAGTCACGAC
GTTGTAAAACGACGGCGCAAGGAATGGTGCATGCAAGGAGATGGCGCCCAACAGTCCCCCGGCCACGGGG
CCTGCCACCATACCCACGCCGAAACAAGCGCTCATGAGCCCGAAGTGGCGAGCCCGATCTTCCCCATCGG
TGATGTCGGCGATATAGGCGCCAGCAACCGCACCTGTGGCGCCGGTGATGCCGGCCACGATGCGTCCGGC
GTAGAGGCGATTAGTCCAATTTGTTAAAGACAGGATATCAGTGGTCCAGGCTCTAGTTTTGACTCAACAA
TATCACCAGCTGAAGCCTATAGAGTACGAGCCATAGATAAAATAAAAGATTTTATTTAGTCTCCAGAAAA
AGGGGGG
Features (pLannotate 1.2.2; 21 found; start..end, strand, type, name):
      1..517     +  LTR            5' LTR: 5' long terminal repeat from murine embryonic stem cell virus
    581..922     +  misc_feature   MESV Ψ: packaging signal of murine embryonic stem cell virus
    989..1405    +  CDS            gag (truncated): truncated Moloney murine leukemia virus (MMLV) gag gene lacking the start codon
   1482..2804    +  CDS            PPARD: PPARD_HUMAN - Also known as NR1C2, PPARB. Experimental evidence at protein level: Swiss-Prot protein existence level 1. Ligand-activated transcription factor. Receptor that binds peroxisome proliferators such as hypolipidemic drugs and fatty acids. Has a preference for poly-unsaturated fatty acids, such as gamma- linoleic acid and eicosapentanoic acid. Once activated by a ligand, the receptor binds to promoter elements of target genes. Regulates the peroxisomal beta-oxidation pathway of fatty acids. Functions as transcription activator for the acyl-CoA oxidase gene. Decreases expression of NPC
   2955..3301    +  promoter       PGK promoter (fragment): mouse phosphoglycerate kinase 1 promoter
   3294..3407    +  promoter       PGK promoter (fragment): mouse phosphoglycerate kinase 1 promoter
   3428..3826    +  CDS            BSD: blasticidin S deaminase; Aspergillus terreus BSD; confers resistance to blasticidin
   3871..3905    +  LTR            3' LTR (ΔU3) (fragment): self-inactivating 3' long terminal repeat (LTR) from Moloney murine leukemia virus
   3902..4196    +  LTR            3' LTR (ΔU3) (fragment): self-inactivating 3' long terminal repeat (LTR) from Moloney murine leukemia virus
   4358..4374    -  protein_bind   lac operator: The lac repressor binds to the lac operator to inhibit transcription in E. coli. This inhibition can be relieved by adding lactose or isopropyl-β-D-thiogalactopyranoside (IPTG). lac repressor encoded by lacI
   4382..4412    -  promoter       lac promoter: promoter for the E. coli lac operon
   4427..4448    -  protein_bind   CAP binding site: CAP binding activates transcription in the presence of cAMP. E. coli catabolite activator protein
   4461..4553    -  CDS            lacI (fragment): lac repressor; lacI; The lac repressor binds to the lac operator to inhibit transcription in E. coli. This inhibition can be relieved by adding lactose or isopropyl-β-D-thiogalactopyranoside (IPTG).
   4736..5324    -  rep_origin     ori: high-copy-number ColE1/pMB1/pBR322/pUC origin of replication
   5495..6355    -  CDS            AmpR: β-lactamase; bla; confers resistance to ampicillin, carbenicillin, and related antibiotics
   6356..6460    -  promoter       AmpR promoter: bla
   6555..6590    +  CDS            rop (fragment): Rop protein, which maintains plasmids at low copy number; rop
   6692..6791    +  misc_feature   bom (fragment): basis of mobility region from pBR322
   6797..6946    -  CDS            lacZα (fragment): LacZα fragment of β-galactosidase; lacZ fragment
   6946..7147    -  CDS            TcR (fragment): tetracycline efflux protein; tet; confers resistance to tetracycline
   7148..7246    +  CDS            env (fragment): murine leukemia virus gPr80 envelope polyprotein precursor; env; proteolytically cleaved into gp70SU and p15TM subunits
