[The description below was written by a language model from this plasmid's Addgene catalogue record and pLannotate feature annotations shown in this document.]
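Description:
pMSCVbsd-PPARD-T423A-T427D is a gammaretroviral expression vector built on the pMSCVbsd backbone, a murine stem cell virus-type plasmid of about 7.3 kb used to deliver a human PPARD cDNA into mammalian cells by retroviral transduction. In bacteria it is maintained through a high-copy ColE1/pUC-type origin and selected with ampicillin via the β-lactamase gene. The remaining bacterial annotations (short pieces of lacI, lacZα, rop, bom and the tetracycline resistance gene, plus a lac promoter/operator) are non-functional remnants of earlier cloning vectors.

The viral portion begins with the murine embryonic stem cell virus 5' LTR, which serves as the promoter for the genomic transcript. It is followed by the Ψ packaging signal and a truncated gag segment lacking its start codon, which extends the packaging region so that the RNA is efficiently incorporated into particles when gag, pol and env are supplied in trans by a packaging cell line. The PPARD coding sequence sits downstream of this region, between a destroyed BglII site and an intact XhoI site, and is expressed from the LTR. It encodes the ligand-activated nuclear receptor PPARβ/δ carrying two substitutions introduced by PCR mutagenesis, T423A and T427D; no epitope tag is annotated. A mouse PGK promoter then drives blasticidin S deaminase, allowing blasticidin selection of stably transduced cells. The 3' LTR closes the provirus. The annotation software labels it as ΔU3 fragments, but these are partial matches and the record does not otherwise describe the vector as self-inactivating. The associated work concerns PPARβ/δ, NCOR recruitment and ANGPTL4 transcription, though the specific rationale for the two substitutions is not stated in the record.
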