Addgene plasmid #130791: pMSCVbsd-PPARD-T423A-T427D
Purpose: Vector encoding PPARD cDNA for retroviral transduction
Depositing lab: Till Adhikary. Depositing organization: Philipps-Universitaet Marburg. Publication: PPARbeta/delta recruits NCOR and regulates transcription reinitiation of ANGPTL4. Legrand N, Bretscher CL, Zielke S, Wilke B, Daude M, Fritz B, Diederich WE, Adhikary T. Nucleic Acids Res. 2019 Oct 10;47(18):9573-9591. doi: 10.1093/nar/gkz685. PubMed 31428774.
Backbone
  Vector backbone: pMSCVbsd
  Vector type: Retroviral
  Selectable markers: Blasticidin
Growth in bacteria
  Bacterial resistance: Ampicillin, 100 μg/mL
  Growth temperature: 37°C
  Growth strain: NEB Stable
  Copy number: High Copy
Gene/Insert
  Gene/Insert name: PPARD T423A-T427D
  Species: H. sapiens (human)
  Mutation: T423A-T427D
  Entrez Gene: PPARD (a.k.a. FAAR, NR1C2, NUC1, NUCI, NUCII, PPARB)
  Cloning method: Restriction Enzyme; 5′ cloning site BglII (destroyed during cloning); 3′ cloning site XhoI (not destroyed)
  Sequencing primers: 5′ pMSCVseqfw (CCCTTGAACCTCCTCGTTCGACC); 3′ pMSCVseqrv (GAGACGTGCTACTTCCATTTGTC)
Terms and licenses: Academic/Nonprofit Terms; Industry Terms: Not Available to Industry
Depositor comments: Generated by PCR mutagenesis. Please visit https://www.biorxiv.org/content/10.1101/525576v2 for BioRxiv preprint.
How to cite: pMSCVbsd-PPARD-T423A-T427D was a gift from Till Adhikary (Addgene plasmid # 130791 ; http://n2t.net/addgene:130791 ; RRID:Addgene_130791)
