>Addgene plasmid #130791 | pMSCVbsd-PPARD-T423A-T427D | depositor partial sequence | sequence record 250302 | PPARD T423A-T427D
ATGGAGCAGCCACAGGAGGAAGCCCCTGAGGTCCGGGAAGAGGAGGAGAAAGAGGAAGTGGCAGAGGCAG
AAGGAGCCCCAGAGCTCAATGGGGGACCACAGCATGCACTTCCTTCCAGCAGCTACACAGACCTCTCCCG
GAGCTCCTCGCCACCCTCACTGCTGGACCAACTGCAGATGGGCTGTGACGGGGCCTCATGCGGCAGCCTC
AACATGGAGTGCCGGGTGTGCGGGGACAAGGCATCGGGCTTCCACTACGGTGTTCATGCATGTGAGGGGT
GCAAGGGCTTCTTCCGTCGTACGATCCGCATGAAGCTGGAGTACGAGAAGTGTGAGCGCAGCTGCAAGAT
TCAGAAGAAGAACCGCAACAAGTGCCAGTACTGCCGCTTCCAGAAGTGCCTGGCACTGGGCATGTCACAC
AACGCTATCCGTTTTGGTCGGATGCCGGAGGCTGAGAAGAGGAAGCTGGTGGCAGGGCTGACTGCAAACG
AGGGGAGCCAGTACAACCCACAGGTGGCCGACCTGAAGGCCTTCTCCAAGCACATCTACAATGCCTACCT
GAAAAACTTCAACATGACCAAAAAGAAGGCCCGCAGCATCCTCACCGGCAAAGCCAGCCACACGGCGCCC
TTTGTGATCCACGACATCGAGACATTGTGGCAGGCAGAGAAGGGGCTGGTGTGGAAGCAGTTGGTGAATG
GCCTGCCTCCCTACAAGGAGATCAGCGTGCACGTCTTCTACCGCTGCCAGTGCACCACAGTGGAGACCGT
GCGGGAGCTCACTGAGTTCGCCAAGAGCATCCCCAGCTTCAGCAGCCTCTTCCTCAACGACCAGGTTACC
CTTCTCAAGTATGGCGTGCACGAGGCCATCTTCGCCATGCTGGCCTCTATCGTCAACAAGGACGGGCTGC
TGGTAGCCAACGGCAGTGGCTTTGTCACCCGTGAGTTCCTGCGCAGCCTCCGCAAACCCTTCAGTGATAT
CATTGAGCCTAAGTTTGAATTTGCTGTCAAGTTCAACGCCCTGGAACTTGATGACAGTGACCTGGCCCTA
TTCATTGCGGCCATCATTCTGTGTGGAGACCGGCCAGGCCTCATGAACGTTCCACGGGTGGAGGCTATCC
AGGACACCATCCTGCGTGCCCTCGAATTCCACCTGCAGGCCAACCACCCTGATGCCCAGTACCTCTTCCC
CAAGCTGCTGCAGAAGATGGCTGACCTGCGGCAACTGGTCACCGAGCACGCCCAGATGATGCAGCGGATC
AAGAAGGCCGAAACCGAGGACTCGCTGCACCCTCTGCTCCAGGAGATCTACAAGGACATGTACTAA
